Addgene plasmid #25262: CENTA1 (3FEH)
Purpose: Bacterial expression for structure determination; may not be full ORF
Depositing lab: Cheryl Arrowsmith. Depositing organization: University of Toronto.
Backbone
  Vector backbone: pET28-MHL
  Backbone manufacturer: SGC
  Backbone size w/o insert (bp): 7325
  Vector type: Bacterial Expression
Growth in bacteria
  Bacterial resistance: Kanamycin, 50 μg/mL
  Growth temperature: 37°C
  Growth strain: DH5alpha
  Copy number: Low Copy
Gene/Insert
  Gene/Insert name: CENTA1:K3-F370 (alt names: PDB: 3FEH; CENTA1)
  Species: H. sapiens (human)
  Insert size (bp): 1104
  Mutation: Contains amino acids K3-F370
  Entrez Gene: ADAP1 (a.k.a. CENTA1, GCS1L, p42IP4)
  Tag / fusion protein: His (N terminal on insert)
  Cloning method: Restriction Enzyme
  Sequencing primers: 5′ T7; 3′ T7-term
Terms and licenses: Academic/Nonprofit Terms; Industry Terms: Not Available to Industry
Depositor comments: PDB: 3FEH. methods: http://www.thesgc.org/structures/3FEH/
How to cite: CENTA1 (3FEH) was a gift from Cheryl Arrowsmith (Addgene plasmid # 25262 ; http://n2t.net/addgene:25262 ; RRID:Addgene_25262)
