[The description below was written by a language model from this plasmid's Addgene catalogue record.]
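Description:
CENTA1 (3FEH) is a bacterial expression plasmid built on the pET28-MHL backbone, a pET28-derived vector from a structural genomics consortium, with a recorded backbone size of 7,325 bp before insertion. It is selected with kanamycin and is listed as low copy, with DH5alpha given as the propagation strain. No feature table accompanies the record, so the origin of replication, promoter and terminator are not explicitly stated. However, the listed sequencing primers (T7 forward and T7 terminator) are consistent with the usual pET arrangement, in which the insert sits between a T7 promoter and T7 terminator and is expressed in a host that supplies T7 RNA polymerase.

The insert is a 1,104 bp fragment of human CENTA1, now officially ADAP1 (also known as GCS1L or p42IP4). It encodes residues K3 to F370 rather than the complete open reading frame, and it was introduced by restriction enzyme cloning. A His tag is fused to the N terminus of the protein, which allows purification by immobilised metal affinity chromatography. The record does not say whether a protease cleavage site separates the tag from the protein.

The stated purpose is recombinant protein production in bacteria for structure determination, and the construct corresponds to the protein used for the deposited structure 3FEH. Because its boundaries were chosen for structural work, it suits preparation of purified ADAP1 for crystallographic, biophysical or biochemical studies, and users who need the full-length protein should note the truncation. The record lists the plasmid as available under academic and nonprofit terms only.
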