>Addgene plasmid #25262 | CENTA1 (3FEH) | depositor partial sequence | sequence record 11736 | Author sequence
AAGGAGCGGCGCAGGGCGGTCCTGGAGCTGCTGCAGCGGCCGGGGAACGCGCGCTGCGCGGACTGCGGCG
CCCCGGATCCCGACTGGGCCTCCTACACTCTGGGCGTCTTCATCTGCCTGAGCTGCTCGGGAATCCACCG
GAATATCCCCCAGGTCAGCAAGGTGAAGTCCGTCCGCCTGGACGCCTGGGAGGAGGCCCAAGTGGAGTTC
ATGGCCTCCCACGGGAACGACGCCGCGAGAGCCAGGTTTGAGTCCAAAGTACCCTCCTTCTACTACCGGC
CCACGCCCTCCGACTGCCAGCTCCTTCGAGAGCAGTGGATCCGGGCCAAGTACGAGCGACAGGAGTTCAT
CTACCCGGAGAAGCAGGAGCCCTACTCGGCAGGGTACCGTGAGGGTTTTCTCTGGAAGCGTGGCCGGGAC
AACGGGCAGTTTTTGAGCCGGAAGTTTGTGCTGACAGAACGAGAGGGTGCTCTGAAGTATTTCAACAGAA
ATGATGCCAAGGAGCCCAAGGCCGTGATGAAGATCGAGCACCTGAACGCCACCTTCCAGCCGGCCAAGAT
CGGCCACCCCCACGGCCTGCAGGTCACCTACCTGAAGGACAACAGCACCCGTAACATCTTCATCTACCAT
GAGGACGGGAAGGAGATTGTGGACTGGTTCAATGCACTCCGAGCTGCTCGCTTCCACTACCTGCAGGTGG
CATTCCCAGGGGCCAGCGACGCAGATCTGGTGCCAAAGCTCTCCAGGAACTACCTGAAGGAAGGCTACAT
GGAGAAGACGGGGCCCAAGCAAACGGAAGGCTTCCGGAAGCGCTGGTTCACCATGGATGACCGCAGGCTC
ATGTACTTCAAAGACCCCCTGGACGCCTTCGCCCGAGGGGAAGTCTTCATTGGCAGCAAGGAGAGTGGCT
ACACGGTGCTGCATGGGTTCCCGCCGTCCACCCAGGGCCACCACTGGCCACATGGCATCACCATCGTCAC
GCCCGACCGCAAGTTTCTGTTTGCCTGCGAGACGGAGTCCGACCAGAGGGAGTGGGTGGCGGCCTTCCAG
AAGGCGGTGGACAGGCCCATGCTGCCCCAGGAGTACGCAGTGGAGGCGCACTTC
