>Addgene plasmid #25262 | CENTA1 (3FEH) | addgene partial sequence | sequence record 31342 | 25262 with T7
TTCCCTCTGAATATTTTGTTTACTTTAAGAAGGAGATATACCATGCATCATCATCATCATCACAGCAGCG
GCAGAGAAAACTTGTATTTCCAGGGCAAGGAGCGGCGCAGGGCGGTCCTGGAGCTGCTGCAGCGGCCGGG
GAACGCGCGCTGCGCGGACTGCGGCGCCCCGGATCCCGACTGGGCCTCCTACACTCTGGGCGTCTTCATC
TGCCTGAGCTGCTCGGGAATCCACCGGAATATCCCCCAGGTCAGCAAGGTGAAGTCCGTCCGCCTGGACG
CCTGGGAGGAGGCCCAAGTGGAGTTCATGGCCTCCCACGGGAACGACGCCGCGAGAGCCAGGTTTGAGTC
CAAAGTACCCTCCTTCTACTACCGGCCCACGCCCTCCGACTGCCAGCTCCTTCGAGAGCAGTGGATCCGG
GCCAAGTACGAGCGACAGGAGTTCATCTACCCGGAGAAGCAGGAGCCCTACTCGGCAGGGTACCGTGAGG
GTTTTCTCTGGAAGCGTGGCCGGGACAACGGGCAGTTTTTGAGCCGGAAGTTTGTGCTGACAGAACGAGA
GGGTGCTCTGAAGTATTTCAACAGAAATGATGCCAAGGAGCCCAAGGCCGTGATGAAGATCGAGCACCTG
AACGCCACCTTCCAGCCGGCCAAGATCGGCCACCCCCACGGCCTGCAGGTCACCTACCTGAAGGACAACA
GCACCCGTAACATCTTCATCTACCATGAGGACGGGAAGGAGATTGTGGACTGGTTCAATGCACTCCGAGC
TGCTCGCTTCCACTACCTGCAGGTGGCATTCCCAGGGGCCAGCGACGCAGATCTGGTGCCAAAGCTCTCC
AGGAACTACCTGAAGGAAGGCTACATGGAGAAAACGGGGCCCAAGCAAAC
